Addgene plasmid #249218: pLenti-hCDCP1-gRNA3
Purpose: CDCP1 CRISPR KO
Depositing lab: Weihong Tan. Depositing organization: Hangzhou Institute of Medicine, Chinese Academy of Sciences. Publication: SPARK-seq: A high-throughput platform for aptamer discovery and kinetic profiling. Luo G, Song J, Fu Y, Jiang Y, Gao Y, Zhong Z, Li L, Wei Y, Jia HR, Guo L, Fu T, Wu Q, Tan W. Science. 2026 Jan;391(6780):eadv6127. doi: 10.1126/science.adv6127. Epub 2026 Jan 1. PubMed 41477891.
Backbone
  Vector backbone: pLenti-sgRNA
  Backbone manufacturer: Eric Lander and David Sabatini, Addgene plasmid #71409
  Vector type: Lentiviral, CRISPR
Growth in bacteria
  Bacterial resistance: Ampicillin, 100 μg/mL
  Growth temperature: 37°C
  Growth strain: NEB Stable
  Copy number: High Copy
Gene/Insert
  Gene/Insert name: CDCP1
  gRNA/shRNA sequence: GTTTCAGATAAAATCTACG
  Species: H. sapiens (human)
  Entrez Gene: CDCP1 (a.k.a. CD318, SIMA135, TRASK)
  Promoter: U6
  Cloning method: Restriction Enzyme; 5′ cloning site Unknown (unknown if destroyed)
Terms and licenses: Academic/Nonprofit Terms; Industry Terms: Not Available to Industry
How to cite: pLenti-hCDCP1-gRNA3 was a gift from Weihong Tan (Addgene plasmid # 249218 ; http://n2t.net/addgene:249218 ; RRID:Addgene_249218)
