[The description below was written by a language model from this plasmid's Addgene catalogue record and pLannotate feature annotations shown in this document.]
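Description:
pLenti-hCDCP1-gRNA3 is a lentiviral CRISPR guide-expression plasmid of about 7.3 kb, built on the pLenti-sgRNA backbone and designed to knock out human CDCP1 (also known as CD318, SIMA135 or TRASK). It is propagated in E. coli as a high-copy plasmid through a ColE1/pUC-type origin with ampicillin selection (AmpR). The bacterial portion also carries an f1 origin and remnants of a lac/lacZα cloning region flanked by T3 and T7 promoters. The viral portion has a third-generation, self-inactivating layout. An RSV promoter replaces the U3 region upstream of a truncated HIV-1 5' LTR to drive genomic RNA production in packaging cells. It is followed by the Ψ packaging signal with a gag fragment, the Rev response element for nuclear export of the unspliced transcript, a cPPT/CTS element, and a ΔU3 3' LTR. An SV40 polyadenylation signal and an SV40 origin lie downstream of the 3' LTR.

Between the LTRs there are two expression units. A human U6 RNA polymerase III promoter transcribes the CDCP1-targeting spacer fused to the Streptococcus pyogenes Cas9 guide RNA scaffold. An EF-1α core promoter drives puromycin N-acetyltransferase, with a WPRE to enhance transcript expression, which allows puromycin selection of transduced mammalian cells. No Cas9 coding sequence is annotated, so the nuclease must be supplied separately, for example from a Cas9-expressing cell line or a second vector. The name suggests it is one of several guides against the same gene. The stated purpose is CRISPR knockout of CDCP1, and the record gives no further details of how the guide was cloned beyond restriction-enzyme cloning.
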