Features (pLannotate 1.2.2; 27 found; start..end, strand, type, name):
      5..231     +  promoter       RSV promoter: Rous sarcoma virus enhancer/promoter
    232..412     +  LTR            5' LTR (truncated): truncated 5' long terminal repeat (LTR) from HIV-1
    459..584     +  misc_feature   HIV-1 Ψ: packaging signal of human immunodeficiency virus type 1
    568..931     +  CDS            HIV-1 gag (fragment): gag protein from human immunodeficiency virus 1; gag
   1077..1310    +  misc_feature   RRE: The Rev response element (RRE) of HIV-1 allows for Rev-dependent mRNA export from the nucleus to the cytoplasm.
   1687..1713    +  CDS            Rev (fragment): human immunodeficiency virus 1 (HIV-1) Rev protein; rev; enhances nuclear export of unspliced and incompletely spliced viral mRNAs
   1717..1957    +  promoter       U6 promoter: RNA polymerase III promoter for human U6 snRNA
   1986..2061    +  misc_RNA       gRNA scaffold: guide RNA scaffold for the Streptococcus pyogenes CRISPR/Cas9 system
   2109..2226    +  misc_feature   cPPT/CTS: central polypurine tract and central termination sequence of HIV-1
   2295..2506    +  promoter       EF-1α core promoter: core promoter for human elongation factor EF-1α
   2532..3131    +  CDS            PuroR (fragment): puromycin N-acetyltransferase; pac from Streptomyces; confers resistance to puromycin
   3147..3735    +  misc_feature   WPRE: woodchuck hepatitis virus posttranscriptional regulatory element
   3786..3805    +  misc_feature   cPPT/CTS (fragment): central polypurine tract and central termination sequence of HIV-1
   3807..4040    +  LTR            3' LTR (ΔU3): self-inactivating 3' long terminal repeat (LTR) from HIV-1
   4118..4239    +  polyA_signal   SV40 poly(A) signal: SV40 polyadenylation signal
   4279..4414    +  rep_origin     SV40 ori: SV40 origin of replication
   4435..4453    -  promoter       T7 promoter: promoter for bacteriophage T7 RNA polymerase
   4461..4616    +  CDS            lacZα (fragment): LacZα fragment of β-galactosidase; lacZ fragment
   4621..5049    +  rep_origin     f1 ori (sequence partly withheld): f1 bacteriophage origin of replication; arrow indicates direction of (+) strand synthesis
   5102..5206    +  promoter       AmpR promoter: bla
   5207..6067    +  CDS            AmpR: β-lactamase; bla; confers resistance to ampicillin, carbenicillin, and related antibiotics
   6238..6826    +  rep_origin     ori: high-copy-number ColE1/pMB1/pBR322/pUC origin of replication
   7009..7101    +  CDS            lacI (fragment): lac repressor; lacI; The lac repressor binds to the lac operator to inhibit transcription in E. coli. This inhibition can be relieved by adding lactose or isopropyl-β-D-thiogalactopyranoside (IPTG).
   7114..7135    +  protein_bind   CAP binding site: CAP binding activates transcription in the presence of cAMP. E. coli catabolite activator protein
   7150..7180    +  promoter       lac promoter: promoter for the E. coli lac operon
   7188..7204    +  protein_bind   lac operator: The lac repressor binds to the lac operator to inhibit transcription in E. coli. This inhibition can be relieved by adding lactose or isopropyl-β-D-thiogalactopyranoside (IPTG). lac repressor encoded by lacI
   7249..7267    +  promoter       T3 promoter: promoter for bacteriophage T3 RNA polymerase
>Addgene plasmid #249218 | pLenti-hCDCP1-gRNA3 | addgene full sequence | sequence record 499763 | Addgene NGS Result
TTAATGTAGTCTTATGCAATACTCTTGTAGTCTTGCAACATGGTAACGATGAGTTAGCAACATGCCTTAC
AAGGAGAGAAAAAGCACCGTGCATGCCGATTGGTGGAAGTAAGGTGGTACGATCGTGCCTTATTAGGAAG
GCAACAGACGGGTCTGACATGGATTGGACGAACCACTGAATTGCCGCATTGCAGAGATATTGTATTTAAG
TGCCTAGCTCGATACATAAACGGGTCTCTCTGGTTAGACCAGATCTGAGCCTGGGAGCTCTCTGGCTAAC
TAGGGAACCCACTGCTTAAGCCTCAATAAAGCTTGCCTTGAGTGCTTCAAGTAGTGTGTGCCCGTCTGTT
GTGTGACTCTGGTAACTAGAGATCCCTCAGACCCTTTTAGTCAGTGTGGAAAATCTCTAGCAGTGGCGCC
CGAACAGGGACTTGAAAGCGAAAGGGAAACCAGAGGAGCTCTCTCGACGCAGGACTCGGCTTGCTGAAGC
GCGCACGGCAAGAGGCGAGGGGCGGCGACTGGTGAGTACGCCAAAAATTTTGACTAGCGGAGGCTAGAAG
GAGAGAGATGGGTGCGAGAGCGTCAGTATTAAGCGGGGGAGAATTAGATCGCGATGGGAAAAAATTCGGT
TAAGGCCAGGGGGAAAGAAAAAATATAAATTAAAACATATAGTATGGGCAAGCAGGGAGCTAGAACGATT
CGCAGTTAATCCTGGCCTGTTAGAAACATCAGAAGGCTGTAGACAAATACTGGGACAGCTACAACCATCC
CTTCAGACAGGATCAGAAGAACTTAGATCATTATATAATACAGTAGCAACCCTCTATTGTGTGCATCAAA
GGATAGAGATAAAAGACACCAAGGAAGCTTTAGACAAGATAGAGGAAGAGCAAAACAAAAGTAAGACCAC
CGCACAGCAAGCGGCCGCTGATCTTCAGACCTGGAGGAGGAGATATGAGGGACAATTGGAGAAGTGAATT
ATATAAATATAAAGTAGTAAAAATTGAACCATTAGGAGTAGCACCCACCAAGGCAAAGAGAAGAGTGGTG
CAGAGAGAAAAAAGAGCAGTGGGAATAGGAGCTTTGTTCCTTGGGTTCTTGGGAGCAGCAGGAAGCACTA
TGGGCGCAGCGTCAATGACGCTGACGGTACAGGCCAGACAATTATTGTCTGGTATAGTGCAGCAGCAGAA
CAATTTGCTGAGGGCTATTGAGGCGCAACAGCATCTGTTGCAACTCACAGTCTGGGGCATCAAGCAGCTC
CAGGCAAGAATCCTGGCTGTGGAAAGATACCTAAAGGATCAACAGCTCCTGGGGATTTGGGGTTGCTCTG
GAAAACTCATTTGCACCACTGCTGTGCCTTGGAATGCTAGTTGGAGTAATAAATCTCTGGAACAGATTTG
GAATCACACGACCTGGATGGAGTGGGACAGAGAAATTAACAATTACACAAGCTTAATACACTCCTTAATT
GAAGAATCGCAAAACCAGCAAGAAAAGAATGAACAAGAATTATTGGAATTAGATAAATGGGCAAGTTTGT
GGAATTGGTTTAACATAACAAATTGGCTGTGGTATATAAAATTATTCATAATGATAGTAGGAGGCTTGGT
AGGTTTAAGAATAGTTTTTGCTGTACTTTCTATAGTGAATAGAGTTAGGCAGGGATATTCACCATTATCG
TTTCAGACCCACCTCCCAACCCCGAGGGGACCCAGAGAGGGCCTATTTCCCATGATTCCTTCATATTTGC
ATATACGATACAAGGCTGTTAGAGAGATAATTAGAATTAATTTGACTGTAAACACAAAGATATTAGTACA
AAATACGTGACGTAGAAAGTAATAATTTCTTGGGTAGTTTGCAGTTTTAAAATTATGTTTTAAAATGGAC
TATCATATGCTTACCGTAACTTGAAAGTATTTCGATTTCTTGGCTTTATATATCTTGTGGAAAGGACGAA
ACACCGGTTTCAGATAAAATCTACGGTTTTAGAGCTAGAAATAGCAAGTTAAAATAAGGCTAGTCCGTTA
TCAACTTGAAAAAGTGGCACCGAGTCGGTGCTTTTTTGAATTCTAGATCTTGAGACAAATGGCAGTATTC
ATCCACAATTTTAAAAGAAAAGGGGGGATTGGGGGGTACAGTGCAGGGGAAAGAATAGTAGACATAATAG
CAACAGACATACAAACTAAAGAATTACAAAAACAAATTACAAAAATTCAAAATTTTCGGGTTTATTACAG
GGACAGCAGAGATCCACTTTGGCGCCGGCTCGAGTGGCTCCGGTGCCCGTCAGTGGGCAGAGCGCACATC
GCCCACAGTCCCCGAGAAGTTGGGGGGAGGGGTCGGCAATTGAACCGGTGCCTAGAGAAGGTGGCGCGGG
GTAAACTGGGAAAGTGATGTCGTGTACTGGCTCCGCCTTTTTCCCGAGGGTGGGGGAGAACCGTATATAA
GTGCAGTAGTCGCCGTGAACGTTCTTTTTCGCAACGGGTTTGCCGCCAGAACACAGGTGTCGTGACGCGG
GATCCGCCACCATGACCGAGTACAAGCCCACGGTGCGCCTCGCCACCCGCGACGACGTCCCCAGGGCCGT
ACGCACCCTCGCCGCCGCGTTCGCCGACTACCCCGCCACGCGCCACACCGTCGATCCGGACCGCCACATC
GAGCGGGTCACCGAGCTGCAAGAACTCTTCCTCACGCGCGTCGGGCTCGACATCGGCAAGGTGTGGGTCG
CGGACGACGGCGCCGCGGTGGCGGTCTGGACCACGCCGGAGAGCGTCGAAGCGGGGGCGGTGTTCGCCGA
GATCGGCCCGCGCATGGCCGAGTTGAGCGGTTCCCGGCTGGCCGCGCAGCAACAGATGGAAGGCCTCCTG
GCGCCGCACCGGCCCAAGGAGCCCGCGTGGTTCCTGGCCACCGTCGGAGTCTCGCCCGACCACCAGGGCA
AGGGTCTGGGCAGCGCCGTCGTGCTCCCCGGAGTGGAGGCGGCCGAGCGCGCCGGGGTGCCCGCCTTCCT
GGAGACCTCCGCGCCCCGCAACCTCCCCTTCTACGAGCGGCTCGGCTTCACCGTCACCGCCGACGTCGAG
GTGCCCGAAGGACCGCGCACCTGGTGCATGACCCGCAAGCCCGGTGCCTGAACGCGTTAAGTCGACAATC
AACCTCTGGATTACAAAATTTGTGAAAGATTGACTGGTATTCTTAACTATGTTGCTCCTTTTACGCTATG
TGGATACGCTGCTTTAATGCCTTTGTATCATGCTATTGCTTCCCGTATGGCTTTCATTTTCTCCTCCTTG
TATAAATCCTGGTTGCTGTCTCTTTATGAGGAGTTGTGGCCCGTTGTCAGGCAACGTGGCGTGGTGTGCA
CTGTGTTTGCTGACGCAACCCCCACTGGTTGGGGCATTGCCACCACCTGTCAGCTCCTTTCCGGGACTTT
CGCTTTCCCCCTCCCTATTGCCACGGCGGAACTCATCGCCGCCTGCCTTGCCCGCTGCTGGACAGGGGCT
CGGCTGTTGGGCACTGACAATTCCGTGGTGTTGTCGGGGAAATCATCGTCCTTTCCTTGGCTGCTCGCCT
GTGTTGCCACCTGGATTCTGCGCGGGACGTCCTTCTGCTACGTCCCTTCGGCCCTCAATCCAGCGGACCT
TCCTTCCCGCGGCCTGCTGCCGGCTCTGCGGCCTCTTCCGCGTCTTCGCCTTCGCCCTCAGACGAGTCGG
ATCTCCCTTTGGGCCGCCTCCCCGCGTCGACTTTAAGACCAATGACTTACAAGGCAGCTGTAGATCTTAG
CCACTTTTTAAAAGAAAAGGGGGGACTGGAAGGGCTAATTCACTCCCAACGAAGACAAGATCTGCTTTTT
GCTTGTACTGGGTCTCTCTGGTTAGACCAGATCTGAGCCTGGGAGCTCTCTGGCTAACTAGGGAACCCAC
TGCTTAAGCCTCAATAAAGCTTGCCTTGAGTGCTTCAAGTAGTGTGTGCCCGTCTGTTGTGTGACTCTGG
TAACTAGAGATCCCTCAGACCCTTTTAGTCAGTGTGGAAAATCTCTAGCAGTACGTATAGTAGTTCATGT
CATCTTATTATTCAGTATTTATAACTTGCAAAGAAATGAATATCAGAGAGTGAGAGGAACTTGTTTATTG
CAGCTTATAATGGTTACAAATAAAGCAATAGCATCACAAATTTCACAAATAAAGCATTTTTTTCACTGCA
TTCTAGTTGTGGTTTGTCCAAACTCATCAATGTATCTTATCATGTCTGGCTCTAGCTATCCCGCCCCTAA
CTCCGCCCATCCCGCCCCTAACTCCGCCCAGTTCCGCCCATTCTCCGCCCCATGGCTGACTAATTTTTTT
TATTTATGCAGAGGCCGAGGCCGCCTCGGCCTCTGAGCTATTCCAGAAGTAGTGAGGAGGCTTTTTTGGA
GGCCTAGGGACGTACCCAATTCGCCCTATAGTGAGTCGTATTACGCGCGCTCACTGGCCGTCGTTTTACA
ACGTCGTGACTGGGAAAACCCTGGCGTTACCCAACTTAATCGCCTTGCAGCACATCCCCCTTTCGCCAGC
TGGCGTAATAGCGAAGAGGCCCGCACCGATCGCCCTTCCCAACAGTTGCGCAGCCTGAATGGCGAATGGG
[124 nt withheld, positions 4621-4744]
C
[91 nt withheld, positions 4746-4836]
A
[49 nt withheld, positions 4838-4886]
CCTTTGACGTTGGAGTCCACGTTCTTT
[37 nt withheld, positions 4914-4950]
ACCCTATCTCGGTCTATTCTTTTGATTTATAAGGGATTTTGCCGATTTCGGCCTATTGGTTAAAAAATGA
GCTGATTTAACAAAAATTTAACGCGAATTTTAACAAAATATTAACGCTTACAATTTAGGTGGCACTTTTC
GGGGAAATGTGCGCGGAACCCCTATTTGTTTATTTTTCTAAATACATTCAAATATGTATCCGCTCATGAG
ACAATAACCCTGATAAATGCTTCAATAATATTGAAAAAGGAAGAGTATGAGTATTCAACATTTCCGTGTC
GCCCTTATTCCCTTTTTTGCGGCATTTTGCCTTCCTGTTTTTGCTCACCCAGAAACGCTGGTGAAAGTAA
AAGATGCTGAAGATCAGTTGGGTGCACGAGTGGGTTACATCGAACTGGATCTCAACAGCGGTAAGATCCT
TGAGAGTTTTCGCCCCGAAGAACGTTTTCCAATGATGAGCACTTTTAAAGTTCTGCTATGTGGCGCGGTA
TTATCCCGTATTGACGCCGGGCAAGAGCAACTCGGTCGCCGCATACACTATTCTCAGAATGACTTGGTTG
AGTACTCACCAGTCACAGAAAAGCATCTTACGGATGGCATGACAGTAAGAGAATTATGCAGTGCTGCCAT
AACCATGAGTGATAACACTGCGGCCAACTTACTTCTGACAACGATCGGAGGACCGAAGGAGCTAACCGCT
TTTTTGCACAACATGGGGGATCATGTAACTCGCCTTGATCGTTGGGAACCGGAGCTGAATGAAGCCATAC
CAAACGACGAGCGTGACACCACGATGCCTGTAGCAATGGCAACAACGTTGCGCAAACTATTAACTGGCGA
ACTACTTACTCTAGCTTCCCGGCAACAATTAATAGACTGGATGGAGGCGGATAAAGTTGCAGGACCACTT
CTGCGCTCGGCCCTTCCGGCTGGCTGGTTTATTGCTGATAAATCTGGAGCCGGTGAGCGTGGGTCTCGCG
GTATCATTGCAGCACTGGGGCCAGATGGTAAGCCCTCCCGTATCGTAGTTATCTACACGACGGGGAGTCA
GGCAACTATGGATGAACGAAATAGACAGATCGCTGAGATAGGTGCCTCACTGATTAAGCATTGGTAACTG
TCAGACCAAGTTTACTCATATATACTTTAGATTGATTTAAAACTTCATTTTTAATTTAAAAGGATCTAGG
TGAAGATCCTTTTTGATAATCTCATGACCAAAATCCCTTAACGTGAGTTTTCGTTCCACTGAGCGTCAGA
CCCCGTAGAAAAGATCAAAGGATCTTCTTGAGATCCTTTTTTTCTGCGCGTAATCTGCTGCTTGCAAACA
AAAAAACCACCGCTACCAGCGGTGGTTTGTTTGCCGGATCAAGAGCTACCAACTCTTTTTCCGAAGGTAA
CTGGCTTCAGCAGAGCGCAGATACCAAATACTGTTCTTCTAGTGTAGCCGTAGTTAGGCCACCACTTCAA
GAACTCTGTAGCACCGCCTACATACCTCGCTCTGCTAATCCTGTTACCAGTGGCTGCTGCCAGTGGCGAT
AAGTCGTGTCTTACCGGGTTGGACTCAAGACGATAGTTACCGGATAAGGCGCAGCGGTCGGGCTGAACGG
GGGGTTCGTGCACACAGCCCAGCTTGGAGCGAACGACCTACACCGAACTGAGATACCTACAGCGTGAGCT
ATGAGAAAGCGCCACGCTTCCCGAAGGGAGAAAGGCGGACAGGTATCCGGTAAGCGGCAGGGTCGGAACA
GGAGAGCGCACGAGGGAGCTTCCAGGGGGAAACGCCTGGTATCTTTATAGTCCTGTCGGGTTTCGCCACC
TCTGACTTGAGCGTCGATTTTTGTGATGCTCGTCAGGGGGGCGGAGCCTATGGAAAAACGCCAGCAACGC
GGCCTTTTTACGGTTCCTGGCCTTTTGCTGGCCTTTTGCTCACATGTTCTTTCCTGCGTTATCCCCTGAT
TCTGTGGATAACCGTATTACCGCCTTTGAGTGAGCTGATACCGCTCGCCGCAGCCGAACGACCGAGCGCA
GCGAGTCAGTGAGCGAGGAAGCGGAAGAGCGCCCAATACGCAAACCGCCTCTCCCCGCGCGTTGGCCGAT
TCATTAATGCAGCTGGCACGACAGGTTTCCCGACTGGAAAGCGGGCAGTGAGCGCAACGCAATTAATGTG
AGTTAGCTCACTCATTAGGCACCCCAGGCTTTACACTTTATGCTTCCGGCTCGTATGTTGTGTGGAATTG
TGAGCGGATAACAATTTCACACAGGAAACAGCTATGACCATGATTACGCCAAGCGCGCAATTAACCCTCA
CTAAAGGGAACAAAAGCTGGAGCTGCAAGC
